Addgene plasmid #17267: p2AB42
Purpose: (Empty Backbone)
Depositing lab: Stuart Schreiber. Depositing organization: Harvard University. Publication: A yeast genetic system for selecting small molecule inhibitors of protein-protein interactions in nanodroplets. Huang J, Schreiber SL. Proc Natl Acad Sci U S A. 1997 Dec 9. 94(25):13396-401. 10.1073/pnas.94.25.13396 PubMed 9391035.
Backbone
  Vector backbone: pJG4-5
  Backbone size (bp): 7200
  Vector type: Yeast Expression
  Selectable markers: TRP1
Growth in bacteria
  Bacterial resistance: Ampicillin, 100 μg/mL
  Growth temperature: 37°C
  Growth strain: DH5alpha
  Copy number: High Copy
Gene/Insert
  Gene/Insert name: None
  Tag / fusion protein: B42•HA (N terminal on backbone)
  Cloning method: Restriction Enzyme; 5′ cloning site EcoRI (not destroyed); 3′ cloning site XhoI (not destroyed)
  Sequencing primers: 5′ CCAGCCTCTTGCTGAGTGGAGATG
Terms and licenses: Academic/Nonprofit Terms; Industry Terms: Not Available to Industry
Depositor comments: ref for pJG4-5: Gyuris, J., Golemis, E., Chertkov, H. & Brent, R. (1993) Cell 75, 791-803.
How to cite: p2AB42 was a gift from Stuart Schreiber (Addgene plasmid # 17267 ; http://n2t.net/addgene:17267 ; RRID:Addgene_17267)
