[The description below was written by a language model from this plasmid's Addgene catalogue record.]
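Description:
p2AB42 is an empty yeast expression backbone derived from pJG4-5, the "prey" vector of the LexA-based interaction trap form of the yeast two-hybrid system. The backbone is listed at about 7.2 kb. It is a shuttle plasmid: in E. coli it is maintained at high copy under ampicillin selection, and in yeast it is selected through the TRP1 auxotrophic marker, which complements tryptophan auxotrophy in trp1 host strains. The record does not state the yeast replication origin or the promoter driving expression, and no feature table is provided to confirm these elements or to show how p2AB42 differs from the parental pJG4-5.

No insert is present. Instead, the vector supplies an N-terminal B42•HA fusion module on the backbone. B42 is an acidic transcriptional activation domain of bacterial origin, and HA is a haemagglutinin epitope tag that allows the fusion protein to be detected with antibodies. A coding sequence of interest is cloned between EcoRI (5′) and XhoI (3′) sites, both of which are retained after cloning, so that it is expressed in frame as a B42-HA-tagged fusion. When that fusion binds a partner protein tethered to DNA, the activation domain is recruited to a reporter gene and switches on transcription.

The associated publication describes a yeast genetic system for selecting small-molecule inhibitors of protein–protein interactions in nanodroplets. This suggests the vector's intended use is building activation-domain fusions for two-hybrid-type assays, in which disruption of an interaction can be scored genetically.
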