>Addgene plasmid #17267 | p2AB42 | addgene partial sequence | sequence record 23240 | 17267 with yADH1-F
TGTCTTGCTATCAAGTATAAATAGACCTGCAATTATTAATCTTTTGTTTCCTCGTCATTGTTCTCGTTCC
CTTTCTTCCTTGTTTCTTTTTCTGCACAATATTTCAAGCTATACCAAGCATACAATCAACTCCAAGCTTA
TGGGTGCTCCTCCAAAAAAGAAGAGAAAGGTAGCTGGTATCAATAAAGATATCGAGGAGTGCAATGCCAT
CATTGAGCAGTTTATCGACTACCTGCGCACCGGACAGGAGATGCCGATGGAAATGGCGGATCAGGCGATT
AACGTGGTGCCGGGCATGACGCCGAAAACCATTCTTCACGCCGGGCCGCCGATCCAGCCTGACTGGCTGA
AATCGAATGGTTTTCATGAAATTGAAGCGGATGTTAACGATACCAGCCTCTTGCTGAGTGGAGATGCCTC
CTACCCTTATGATGTGCCAGATTATGCCTCTCCCGAATTCGGCCGACTCGAGAAGCTTTGGACTTCTTCG
CCAGAGGTTTGGTCAAGTCTCCAATCAAGGTTGTCGGCTTGTCTACCTTGCCAGAAATTTACGAAAAGAT
GGAAAAGGGTCAAATCGTTGGTAGATACGTTGTTGACACTTCTAAATAAGCGAATTNTNNNNNTGATTTA
NGANTTTTATTATTAANNNNAGTTATAAAAAAAATAAGTGTATACAAATTTTAAAGTGNCTCTTAGGTTT
TAAAACGAAAATTCTTATTCTTGAGTAACTCTTTCCTGTAGGTCAGGTTGCTTTNNCA
